>Addgene plasmid #86716 | pBN41 | addgene full sequence | sequence record 171260 | Addgene NGS Result
ACACCGAACTGAGATACCTACAGCGTGAGCTATGAGAAAGCGCCACGCTTCCCGAAGGGAGAAAGGCGGA
CAGGTATCCGGTAAGCGGCAGGGTCGGAACAGGAGAGCGCACGAGGGAGCTTCCAGGGGGAAACGCCTGG
TATCTTTATAGTCCTGTCGGGTTTCGCCACCTCTGACTTGAGCGTCGATTTTTGTGATGCTCGTCAGGGG
GGCGGAGCCTATGGAAAAACGCCAGCAACGCGGCCTTTTTACGGTTCCTGGCCTTTTGCTGGCCTTTTGC
TCACATGTTCTTTCCTGCGTTATCCCCTGATTCTGTGGATAACCGTATTACCGCCTTTGAGTGAGCTGAT
ACCGCTCGCCGCAGCCGAACGACCGAGCGCAGCGAGTCAGTGAGCGAGGAAGCGGAAGAGCGCCCAATAC
GCAAACCGCCTCTCCCCGCGCGTTGGCCGATTCATTAATGCAGCTGGCACGACAGGTTTCCCGACTGGAA
AGCGGGCAGTGAGCGCAACGCAATTAATGTGAGTTAGCTCACTCATTAGGCACCCCAGGCTTTACACTTT
ATGCTTCCGGCTCGTATGTTGTGTGGAATTGTGAGCGGATAACAATTTCACACAGGAAACAGCTATGACC
ATGATTACGCCAAGCTTGCATGCCTGCAGGCATTTTATATCTGAGTAGTATCCTTTGCTTTAAATGTCCA
TAAAACTAATTTTATAATCAATAAAACAACGTTTGTAAATCAACTGAGTTTACAAGTAGAGACATTGAGG
GATACTTTCACTATGCTAAAGTGATAATCGACCAAATAATAACTTCACTTTGGTATTTATTCCTGTCTTA
TAAATGTTATGTATGAATTAAATTCATATGCATATGGCTCACTCTGACAATTTTTAATAATCTTCCAGAT
CAATATTGACTACCGATGCGGGTGGTCTTTTGCTTTGAATTCTGCTGAACTTTACACCCCGAACAGCAAT
GTGTGCTTCAGCCTAAAAAAAAGTAAGTGTGTTAATCAGTGCCCCCGATTCTTCATTTTTTGCCCCTCTC
TCCCGTTTCGTCGGCAAAAGAAGAGAAAATAAAGATAAGTCTCAAGATAGGTTGGTAATCGCTAAAGTGG
TTGTGTGGATAAGAGTAGCAAAATGGCAGGAAGAGCACTTTGCGCGCACACACTGTACTCATTGTTCTGG
ATAAAATTCTCTCGTTGTTTGCCGTCGGATGTCTGCCTCTCTGCATTGAGCCGGCTTCTTCACTATCTTT
AGTTAACCTAAAATGCCGTTTCTTTTCTCGTATCCCCACTATCCCGTTGAGGTTCTCTGCTCTCTTCGCT
CCCTACCGCCAGCGAGCAACTATCCGTGGGGGCGCCTTGCTCGGAAGATGGGGGGGAAGAAAGAAGATTT
TTGCTATTTGCACTTGAGAAAGAGACTTTTCCTGCGTCGATGGTCAGAGAACAGTGTGCAGACACTTTTC
AGCTACCTAGAATTACAATTGGATATCCCCGCCTCCCAATCCACCCACCCAGGGAAAAAGAAGGGCTCGC
CGAAAATCAAAGTTATCTCCAGGCTCGCGCATCCCACCGAGCGGTTGACTTCTCTCCACCACTTTTCATT
TTAACCCTCGATCGTCAGACACAGAAGGTACCGGTAGAAAAAATGAGTAAAGGAGAAGAACTTTTCACTG
GAGTTGTCCCAATTCTTGTTGAATTAGATGGTGATGTTAATGGGCACAAATTTTCTGTCAGTGGAGAGGG
TGAAGGTGATGCAACATACGGAAAACTTACCCTTAAATTTATTTGCACTACTGGAAAACTACCTGTTCCA
TGGGTAAGTTTAAACATATATATACTAACTAACCCTGATTATTTAAATTTTCAGCCAACACTTGTCACTA
CTTTCTGTTATGGTGTTCAATGCTTCTCGAGATACCCAGATCATATGAAACGGCATGACTTTTTCAAGAG
TGCCATGCCCGAAGGTTATGTACAGGAAAGAACTATATTTTTCAAAGATGACGGGAACTACAAGACACGT
AAGTTTAAACAGTTCGGTACTAACTAACCATACATATTTAAATTTTCAGGTGCTGAAGTCAAGTTTGAAG
GTGATACCCTTGTTAATAGAATCGAGTTAAAAGGTATTGATTTTAAAGAAGATGGAAACATTCTTGGACA
CAAATTGGAATACAACTATAACTCACACAATGTATACATCATGGCAGACAAACAAAAGAATGGAATCAAA
GTTGTAAGTTTAAACATGATTTTACTAACTAACTAATCTGATTTAAATTTTCAGAACTTCAAAATTAGAC
ACAACATTGAAGATGGAAGCGTTCAACTAGCAGACCATTATCAACAAAATACTCCAATTGGCGATGGCCC
TGTCCTTTTACCAGACAACCATTACCTGTCCACACAATCTGCCCTTTCGAAAGATCCCAACGAAAAGAGA
GACCACATGGTCCTTCTTGAGTTTGTAACAGCTGCTGGGATTACACATGGCATGGATGAACTATACAAAT
GCCCGGGGGATCGGTGGAGCTCCGCATCGGCCGCTGTCATCAGATCGCCATCTCGCGCCCGTGCCTCTGA
CTTCTAAGTCCAATTACTCTTCAACATCCCTACATGCTCTTTCTCCCTGTGCTCCCACCCCCTATTTTTG
TTATTATCAAAAAACTTCTCTTAATTTCTTTGTTTTTTAGCTTCTTTTAAGTCACCTCTAACAATGAAAT
TGTGTAGATTCAAAAATAGAATTAATTCGTAATAAAAAGTCGAAAAAAATTGTGCTCCCTCCCCCCATTA
ATAATAATTCTATCCCAAAATCTACACAATGTTCTGTGTACACTTCTTATGTTTTTTACTTCTGATAAAT
TTTTTTGAAACATCATAGAAAAAACCGCACACAAAATACCTTATCATATGTTACGTTTCAGTTTATGACC
GCAATTTTTATTTCTTCGCACGTCTGGGCCTCTCATGACGTCAAATCATGCTCATCGTGAAAAAGTTTTG
GAGTATTTTTGGAATTTTTCAATCAAGTGAAAGTTTATGAAATTAATTTTCCTGCTTTTGCTTTTTGGGG
TTTCCCCTATTGTTTGTCAAGATTTCGAGGACGGCGTTTTTCTTGCTAAAATCACAAGTATTGATGAGCA
CGATGCAAGAAAGATCGGAAGAAGGTTTGGGTTTGAGGCTCAGTGGAAGGTGAGTAGAAGTTGATAATTT
GAAAGTGGAGTAGTGTCTATGGGGTTTTTGCCTTAAATGACAGAATACATTCCCAATATACCAAACATAA
CTGTTTCTACTAGTCGGCCGTACGGGCCCTTTCGTCTCGCGCGTTTCGGTGATGACGGTGAAAACCTCTG
ACACATGCAGCTCCCGGAGACGGTCACAGCTTGTCTGTAAGCGGATGCCGGGAGCAGACAAGCCCGTCAG
GGCGCGTCAGCGGGTGTTGGCGGGTGTCGGGGCTGGCTTAACTATGCGGCATCAGAGCAGATTGTACTGA
GAGTGCACCATATGCGGTGTGAAATACCGCACAGATGCGTAAGGAGAAAATACCGCATCAGGCGGCCTTA
AGGGCCTCGTGATACGCCTATTTTTATAGGTTAATGTCATGATAATAATGGTTTCTTAGACGTCAGGTGG
CACTTTTCGGGGAAATGTGCGCGGAACCCCTATTTGTTTATTTTTCTAAATACATTCAAATATGTATCCG
CTCATGAGACAATAACCCTGATAAATGCTTCAATAATATTGAAAAAGGAAGAGTATGAGTATTCAACATT
TCCGTGTCGCCCTTATTCCCTTTTTTGCGGCATTTTGCCTTCCTGTTTTTGCTCACCCAGAAACGCTGGT
GAAAGTAAAAGATGCTGAAGATCAGTTGGGTGCACGAGTGGGTTACATCGAACTGGATCTCAACAGCGGT
AAGATCCTTGAGAGTTTTCGCCCCGAAGAACGTTTTCCAATGATGAGCACTTTTAAAGTTCTGCTATGTG
GCGCGGTATTATCCCGTATTGACGCCGGGCAAGAGCAACTCGGTCGCCGCATACACTATTCTCAGAATGA
CTTGGTTGAGTACTCACCAGTCACAGAAAAGCATCTTACGGATGGCATGACAGTAAGAGAATTATGCAGT
GCTGCCATAACCATGAGTGATAACACTGCGGCCAACTTACTTCTGACAACGATCGGAGGACCGAAGGAGC
TAACCGCTTTTTTGCACAACATGGGGGATCATGTAACTCGCCTTGATCGTTGGGAACCGGAGCTGAATGA
AGCCATACCAAACGACGAGCGTGACACCACGATGCCTGTAGCAATGGCAACAACGTTGCGCAAACTATTA
ACTGGCGAACTACTTACTCTAGCTTCCCGGCAACAATTAATAGACTGGATGGAGGCGGATAAAGTTGCAG
GACCACTTCTGCGCTCGGCCCTTCCGGCTGGCTGGTTTATTGCTGATAAATCTGGAGCCGGTGAGCGTGG
GTCTCGCGGTATCATTGCAGCACTGGGGCCAGATGGTAAGCCCTCCCGTATCGTAGTTATCTACACGACG
GGGAGTCAGGCAACTATGGATGAACGAAATAGACAGATCGCTGAGATAGGTGCCTCACTGATTAAGCATT
GGTAACTGTCAGACCAAGTTTACTCATATATACTTTAGATTGATTTAAAACTTCATTTTTAATTTAAAAG
GATCTAGGTGAAGATCCTTTTTGATAATCTCATGACCAAAATCCCTTAACGTGAGTTTTCGTTCCACTGA
GCGTCAGACCCCGTAGAAAAGATCAAAGGATCTTCTTGAGATCCTTTTTTTCTGCGCGTAATCTGCTGCT
TGCAAACAAAAAAACCACCGCTACCAGCGGTGGTTTGTTTGCCGGATCAAGAGCTACCAACTCTTTTTCC
GAAGGTAACTGGCTTCAGCAGAGCGCAGATACCAAATACTGTTCTTCTAGTGTAGCCGTAGTTAGGCCAC
CACTTCAAGAACTCTGTAGCACCGCCTACATACCTCGCTCTGCTAATCCTGTTACCAGTGGCTGCTGCCA
GTGGCGATAAGTCGTGTCTTACCGGGTTGGACTCAAGACGATAGTTACCGGATAAGGCGCAGCGGTCGGG
CTGAACGGGGGGTTCGTGCACACAGCCCAGCTTGGAGCGAACGACCT
Features (pLannotate 1.2.2; 12 found; start..end, strand, type, name):
    410..502     +  CDS            lacI (fragment): lac repressor; lacI; The lac repressor binds to the lac operator to inhibit transcription in E. coli. This inhibition can be relieved by adding lactose or isopropyl-β-D-thiogalactopyranoside (IPTG).
    515..536     +  protein_bind   CAP binding site: CAP binding activates transcription in the presence of cAMP. E. coli catabolite activator protein
    551..581     +  promoter       lac promoter: promoter for the E. coli lac operon
    589..605     +  protein_bind   lac operator: The lac repressor binds to the lac operator to inhibit transcription in E. coli. This inhibition can be relieved by adding lactose or isopropyl-β-D-thiogalactopyranoside (IPTG). lac repressor encoded by lacI
    642..660     -  misc_feature   MCS (fragment): pUC18/19 multiple cloning site
   1656..2516    +  CDS            sg25: sg25 is a basic (constitutively fluorescent) green fluorescent protein published in 1997, derived from Aequorea victoria.
   3047..3199    +  CDS            aex-5 (fragment): AEX5_CAEEL - Also known as kpc-3 From Caenorhabditis elegans.
   3326..3361    +  CDS            rop (fragment): Rop protein, which maintains plasmids at low copy number; rop
   3463..3562    +  misc_feature   bom (fragment): basis of mobility region from pBR322
   3660..3764    +  promoter       AmpR promoter: bla
   3765..4625    +  CDS            AmpR: β-lactamase; bla; confers resistance to ampicillin, carbenicillin, and related antibiotics
   4796..227     +  rep_origin     ori (across the origin): high-copy-number ColE1/pMB1/pBR322/pUC origin of replication
