[The description below was written by a language model from this plasmid's Addgene catalogue record and pLannotate feature annotations shown in this document.]
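Description:
pBN41 is a C. elegans expression plasmid built on the pPD49.83 backbone and intended for use as a co-injection marker in worm transgenesis. It is propagated in E. coli as a high-copy plasmid through a ColE1/pUC-type origin of replication and is selected with ampicillin via a β-lactamase gene driven by its own promoter. The annotated 5.2 kb sequence also shows typical remnants of pUC/pBR322-derived cloning vectors: a lacI fragment, a CAP binding site, the lac promoter and operator, part of the pUC18/19 polylinker, and short rop and bom fragments. None of these have a role in the worm.

The payload is recorded as Pmyo-2::GFP, that is, green fluorescent protein under control of the C. elegans myo-2 promoter, which is generally known to drive strong expression in pharyngeal muscle. The automated annotation detects the GFP coding sequence as an Aequorea victoria-derived green variant. It does not label the myo-2 promoter itself, although an unannotated stretch of about 1 kb lies between the polylinker remnant and the GFP open reading frame, where the promoter would be expected. Downstream of GFP, a short match to the C. elegans aex-5 locus is annotated; it may reflect worm genomic sequence carried in the 3′ region of the backbone, but the record does not state which 3′ UTR is used. The cloning sites are also not recorded.

In practice, a plasmid like this is mixed with a construct of interest and injected into the worm gonad. A green fluorescent pharynx then identifies animals that carry the transgenic DNA, which helps in picking transformants, following extrachromosomal arrays, or counter-selecting array-bearing animals when screening for integration events.
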