Addgene plasmid #86716: pBN41
Purpose: C. elegans injection marker
Depositing lab: Peter Askjaer. Depositing organization: Centro Andaluz de Biologia del Desarrollo (CABD). Publication: Inner nuclear membrane protein LEM-2 is required for correct nuclear separation and morphology in C. elegans. Morales-Martinez A, Dobrzynska A, Askjaer P. J Cell Sci. 2015 Mar 15;128(6):1090-6. doi: 10.1242/jcs.164202. Epub 2015 Feb 4. PubMed 25653391.
Backbone
  Vector backbone: pPD49.83
  Vector type: Worm Expression
Growth in bacteria
  Bacterial resistance: Ampicillin, 100 μg/mL
  Growth temperature: 37°C
  Growth strain: DH5alpha
  Copy number: High Copy
Gene/Insert
  Gene/Insert name: Pmyo-2::GFP
  Species: C. elegans (nematode)
  Cloning method: Restriction Enzyme; 5′ cloning site unknown (unknown if destroyed); 3′ cloning site unknown (unknown if destroyed)
  Sequencing primers: 5′ unknown
Terms and licenses: Academic/Nonprofit Terms; Industry Terms: Not Available to Industry
How to cite: pBN41 was a gift from Peter Askjaer (Addgene plasmid # 86716 ; http://n2t.net/addgene:86716 ; RRID:Addgene_86716)
